>Addgene plasmid #239753 | pNluc-hbb | addgene full sequence | sequence record 477838 | Addgene NGS Result
GGTACCGAGCTCTTACGCGTGCTAGCCCGGGCTCGAGATCTGCGATCTGCATCTCAATTAGTCAGCAACC
ATAGTCCCGCCCCTAACTCCGCCCATCCCGCCCCTAACTCCGCCCAGTTCCGCCCATTCTCCGCCCCATC
GCTGACTAATTTTTTTTATTTATGCAGAGGCCGAGGCCGCCTCGGCCTCTGAGCTATTCCAGAAGTAGTG
AGGAGGCTTTTTTGGAGGCCTAGGCTTTTGCAAAAAGCTTACTTGGTCAGCGGCCGCTAATACGACTCAC
TATAGGGACATTTGCTTCTGACACAACTGTGTTCACTAGCAACCTCAAACAGACACCATGGTCTTCACAC
TCGAAGATTTCGTTGGGGACTGGCGACAGACAGCCGGCTACAACCTGGACCAAGTCCTTGAACAGGGAGG
TGTGTCCAGTTTGTTTCAGAATCTCGGGGTGTCCGTAACTCCGATCCAAAGGATTGTCCTGAGCGGTGAA
AATGGGCTGAAGATCGACATCCATGTCATCATCCCGTATGAAGGTCTGAGCGGCGACCAAATGGGCCAGA
TCGAAAAAATTTTTAAGGTGGTGTACCCTGTGGATGATCATCACTTTAAGGTGATCCTGCACTATGGCAC
ACTGGTAATCGACGGGGTTACGCCGAACATGATCGACTATTTCGGACGGCCGTATGAAGGCATCGCCGTG
TTCGACGGCAAAAAGATCACTGTAACAGGGACCCTGTGGAACGGCAACAAAATTATCGACGAGCGCCTGA
TCAACCCCGACGGCTCCCTGCTGTTCCGAGTAACCATCAACGGAGTGACCGGCTGGCGGCTGTGCGAACG
CATTCTGGCGTAAGCTCGCTTTCTTGCTGTCCAATTTCTATTAAAGGTTCCTTTGTTCCCTAAGTCCAAC
TACTAAACTGGGGGATATTATGAAGGGCCTTGAGCATCTGGATTCTGCCTAATAAAAAACATTTATTTTC
ATTGCAAGAATTCCCGGGCCCGCGGATCCATGAGCTAGAGTCGGGGCGGCCGGCCGCTTCGAGCAGACAT
GATAAGATACATTGATGAGTTTGGACAAACCACAACTAGAATGCAGTGAAAAAAATGCTTTATTTGTGAA
ATTTGTGATGCTATTGCTTTATTTGTAACCATTATAAGCTGCAATAAACAAGTTAACAACAACAATTGCA
TTCATTTTATGTTTCAGGTTCAGGGGGAGGTGTGGGAGGTTTTTTAAAGCAAGTAAAACCTCTACAAATG
TGGTAAAATCGATAAGGATCTGAACGATGGAGCGGAGAATGGGCGGAACTGGGCGGAGTTAGGGGCGGGA
TGGGCGGAGTTAGGGGCGGGACTATGGTTGCTGACTAATTGAGATGCATGCTTTGCATACTTCTGCCTGC
TGGGGAGCCTGGGGACTTTCCACACCTGGTTGCTGACTAATTGAGATGCATGCTTTGCATACTTCTGCCT
GCTGGGGAGCCTGGGGACTTTCCACACCCTAACTGACACACATTCCACAGCGGATCCGTCGACCGATGCC
CTTGAGAGCCTTCAACCCAGTCAGCTCCTTCCGGTGGGCGCGGGGCATGACTATCGTCGCCGCACTTATG
ACTGTCTTCTTTATCATGCAACTCGTAGGACAGGTGCCGGCAGCGCTCTTCCGCTTCCTCGCTCACTGAC
TCGCTGCGCTCGGTCGTTCGGCTGCGGCGAGCGGTATCAGCTCACTCAAAGGCGGTAATACGGTTATCCA
CAGAATCAGGGGATAACGCAGGAAAGAACATGTGAGCAAAAGGCCAGCAAAAGGCCAGGAACCGTAAAAA
GGCCGCGTTGCTGGCGTTTTTCCATAGGCTCCGCCCCCCTGACGAGCATCACAAAAATCGACGCTCAAGT
CAGAGGTGGCGAAACCCGACAGGACTATAAAGATACCAGGCGTTTCCCCCTGGAAGCTCCCTCGTGCGCT
CTCCTGTTCCGACCCTGCCGCTTACCGGATACCTGTCCGCCTTTCTCCCTTCGGGAAGCGTGGCGCTTTC
TCATAGCTCACGCTGTAGGTATCTCAGTTCGGTGTAGGTCGTTCGCTCCAAGCTGGGCTGTGTGCACGAA
CCCCCCGTTCAGCCCGACCGCTGCGCCTTATCCGGTAACTATCGTCTTGAGTCCAACCCGGTAAGACACG
ACTTATCGCCACTGGCAGCAGCCACTGGTAACAGGATTAGCAGAGCGAGGTATGTAGGCGGTGCTACAGA
GTTCTTGAAGTGGTGGCCTAACTACGGCTACACTAGAAGAACAGTATTTGGTATCTGCGCTCTGCTGAAG
CCAGTTACCTTCGGAAAAAGAGTTGGTAGCTCTTGATCCGGCAAACAAACCACCGCTGGTAGCGGTGGTT
TTTTTGTTTGCAAGCAGCAGATTACGCGCAGAAAAAAAGGATCTCAAGAAGATCCTTTGATCTTTTCTAC
GGGGTCTGACGCTCAGTGGAACGAAAACTCACGTTAAGGGATTTTGGTCATGAGATTATCAAAAAGGATC
TTCACCTAGATCCTTTTAAATTAAAAATGAAGTTTTAAATCAATCTAAAGTATATATGAGTAAACTTGGT
CTGACAGTTACCAATGCTTAATCAGTGAGGCACCTATCTCAGCGATCTGTCTATTTCGTTCATCCATAGT
TGCCTGACTCCCCGTCGTGTAGATAACTACGATACGGGAGGGCTTACCATCTGGCCCCAGTGCTGCAATG
ATACCGCGAGACCCACGCTCACCGGCTCCAGATTTATCAGCAATAAACCAGCCAGCCGGAAGGGCCGAGC
GCAGAAGTGGTCCTGCAACTTTATCCGCCTCCATCCAGTCTATTAATTGTTGCCGGGAAGCTAGAGTAAG
TAGTTCGCCAGTTAATAGTTTGCGCAACGTTGTTGCCATTGCTACAGGCATCGTGGTGTCACGCTCGTCG
TTTGGTATGGCTTCATTCAGCTCCGGTTCCCAACGATCAAGGCGAGTTACATGATCCCCCATGTTGTGCA
AAAAAGCGGTTAGCTCCTTCGGTCCTCCGATCGTTGTCAGAAGTAAGTTGGCCGCAGTGTTATCACTCAT
GGTTATGGCAGCACTGCATAATTCTCTTACTGTCATGCCATCCGTAAGATGCTTTTCTGTGACTGGTGAG
TACTCAACCAAGTCATTCTGAGAATAGTGTATGCGGCGACCGAGTTGCTCTTGCCCGGCGTCAATACGGG
ATAATACCGCGCCACATAGCAGAACTTTAAAAGTGCTCATCATTGGAAAACGTTCTTCGGGGCGAAAACT
CTCAAGGATCTTACCGCTGTTGAGATCCAGTTCGATGTAACCCACTCGTGCACCCAACTGATCTTCAGCA
TCTTTTACTTTCACCAGCGTTTCTGGGTGAGCAAAAACAGGAAGGCAAAATGCCGCAAAAAAGGGAATAA
GGGCGACACGGAAATGTTGAATACTCATACTCTTCCTTTTTCAATATTATTGAAGCATTTATCAGGGTTA
TTGTCTCATGAGCGGATACATATTTGAATGTATTTAGAAAAATAAACAAATAGGGGTTCCGCGCACATTT
CCCCGAAAAGTGCCACCTG
[124 nt withheld, positions 3590-3713]
CGCCGGCTTTCCCCGTCAAGCTCTAAATCT
[62 nt withheld, positions 3744-3805]
A
[49 nt withheld, positions 3807-3855]
CCTTTGACGTTGGAGTCCACGTTCTTT
[37 nt withheld, positions 3883-3919]
ACCCTATCTCGGTCTATTCTTTTGATTTATAAGGGATTTTGCCGATTTCGGCCTATTGGTTAAAAAATGA
GCTGATTTAACAAAAATTTAACGCGAATTTTAACAAAATATTAACGCTTACAATTTGCCATTCGCCATTC
AGGCTGCGCAACTGTTGGGAAGGGCGATCGGTGCGGGCCTCTTCGCTATTACGCCAGCCCAAGCTACCAT
GATAAGTAAGTAATATTAAGGTACGGGAGGTACTTGGAGCGGCCGCAATAAAATATCTTTATTTTCATTA
CATCTGTGTGTTGGTTTTTTGTGTGAATCGATAGTACTAACATACGCTCTCCATCAAAACAAAACGAAAC
AAAACAAACTAGCAAAATAGGCTGTCCCCAGTGCAAGTGCAGGTGCCAGAACATTTCTCTATCGATA
Features (pLannotate 1.2.2; 15 found; start..end, strand, type, name):
     48..244     +  promoter       SV40 promoter: SV40 early promoter
    268..286     +  promoter       T7 promoter: promoter for bacteriophage T7 RNA polymerase
    338..853     +  CDS            Nluc: NanoLuc® luciferase human codon-optimized
    854..987     +  polyA_signal   β-globin poly(A) (fragment): human β-globin polyadenylation signal
   1053..1174    -  polyA_signal   SV40 poly(A) signal: SV40 polyadenylation signal
   1197..1265    -  CDS            large T antigen (fragment): large T antigen from SV40 (simian virus 40)
   1287..1521    -  promoter       SV40 promoter (fragment): SV40 enhancer and early promoter
   1527..1659    +  CDS            TcR (fragment): tetracycline efflux protein; tet; confers resistance to tetracycline
   1839..2427    -  rep_origin     ori: high-copy-number ColE1/pMB1/pBR322/pUC origin of replication
   2598..3458    -  CDS            AmpR: β-lactamase; bla; confers resistance to ampicillin, carbenicillin, and related antibiotics
   3459..3563    -  promoter       AmpR promoter: bla
   3590..4045    +  rep_origin     f1 ori (sequence partly withheld): f1 bacteriophage origin of replication; arrow indicates direction of (+) strand synthesis
   4050..4117    -  CDS            lacZα (fragment): LacZα fragment of β-galactosidase; lacZ fragment
   4176..4224    +  polyA_signal   poly(A) signal: synthetic polyadenylation signal
   4238..4329    +  misc_feature   pause site: RNA polymerase II transcriptional pause signal from the human α2 globin gene
