[The description below was written by a language model from this plasmid's Addgene catalogue record and pLannotate feature annotations shown in this document.]
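Description:
pNluc-hbb is a 4,336 bp bacterial plasmid built on a modified pGL3-Control luciferase reporter backbone, in which a multiple cloning site added at the 3' end of the original luciferase gene allows that gene to be swapped out by restriction cloning. It is propagated in E. coli at high copy from a ColE1/pUC-type origin and selected with ampicillin through the β-lactamase gene and its native promoter. An f1 phage origin is also present. The annotation picks up small fragments of lacZα, a tetracycline resistance gene and SV40 large T antigen, which appear to be non-functional backbone remnants.

The roughly 700 bp insert, designed as a synthetic gene fragment and cloned between HindIII and EcoRI, carries its own T7 promoter followed by the human haemoglobin beta 5' UTR, a human codon-optimised NanoLuc (Nluc) luciferase coding sequence, and the haemoglobin beta 3' UTR. The feature table annotates the region immediately after the Nluc CDS as a fragment of the β-globin polyadenylation signal, consistent with that 3' UTR. The T7 promoter lets bacteriophage T7 RNA polymerase produce a defined reporter mRNA in vitro, with the globin UTRs flanking the small, bright luciferase.

The pGL3-Control elements remain around the insert: an SV40 early promoter upstream of the T7 promoter, an SV40 poly(A) signal and enhancer/promoter fragment downstream, and the upstream synthetic poly(A) signal and transcriptional pause site that limit read-through from the backbone. The stated purpose, however, is as a template for in vitro transcription, and the associated work concerns detecting mRNA delivery to specific subcellular locations.
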