Addgene plasmid #239753: pNluc-hbb
Purpose: Template for in vitro transcription of nanoluciferase flanked by the human haemoglobin beta 5' and 3' UTRs.
Depositing lab: Catherine Jopling. Depositing organization: University of Nottingham. Publication: A proximity-labeling-based approach to directly detect mRNA delivery to specific subcellular locations. Smart AD, Hughes ME, Ruiz Velasco AD, Hori N, Stolnik S, Jopling CL. Mol Ther Nucleic Acids. 2025 Jun 24;36(3):102602. doi: 10.1016/j.omtn.2025.102602. eCollection 2025 Sep 9. PubMed 40661784.
Backbone
  Vector backbone: pGL3Control
  Backbone manufacturer: Promega
  Backbone size w/o insert (bp): 3636
  Total vector size (bp): 4336
  Modifications to backbone: Introduction of multiple cloning site at 3' end of luciferase allowing restriction cloning to replace gene.
  Vector type: Luciferase
Growth in bacteria
  Bacterial resistance: Ampicillin, 100 μg/mL
  Growth temperature: 37°C
  Growth strain: DH5alpha
  Copy number: High Copy
Gene/Insert
  Gene/Insert name: Nanoluciferase flanked by human haemoglobin beta 5' and 3' UTRs (alt name: Nluc)
  Species: Engineered reporter (from Promega)
  Insert size (bp): 700
  GenBank ID: JQ437370.1
  Promoter: T7 (included as part of insert)
  Cloning method: Restriction Enzyme; 5′ cloning site HindIII (not destroyed); 3′ cloning site EcoRI (not destroyed)
  Sequencing primers: 5′ TCTGCGATCTGCATCTCAATTA
Resource information
  A portion of this plasmid was derived from a plasmid made by: Designed as a Gene Block using Promega Nluc sequence.
Terms and licenses: Academic/Nonprofit Terms; Industry Terms: Not Available to Industry
How to cite: pNluc-hbb was a gift from Catherine Jopling (Addgene plasmid # 239753 ; http://n2t.net/addgene:239753 ; RRID:Addgene_239753)
